Addgene plasmid #15138: pBS Rax (CC#5)
Depositing lab: Connie Cepko. Depositing organization: Harvard Medical School. Publication: rax, a novel paired-type homeobox gene, shows expression in the anterior neural fold and developing retina. Furukawa T, Kozak CA, Cepko CL. Proc Natl Acad Sci U S A. 1997 Apr 1. 94(7):3088-93. 10.1073/pnas.94.7.3088 PubMed 9096350.
Backbone
  Vector backbone: pBluescript KS+
  Backbone size w/o insert (bp): 3000
  Vector type: Bacterial Expression
Growth in bacteria
  Bacterial resistance: Ampicillin, 100 μg/mL
  Growth temperature: 37°C
  Growth strain: DH5alpha
  Copy number: High Copy
Gene/Insert
  Gene/Insert name: Rax
  Species: M. musculus (mouse)
  Insert size (bp): 1700
  Entrez Gene: Rax (a.k.a. 7530406A22Rik, E130303K03Rik, Rx, ey-1, ey1)
  Cloning method: Restriction Enzyme
  Sequencing primers: 5′ T7; 3′ T3
Terms and licenses: Academic/Nonprofit Terms; Industry Terms: Not Available to Industry
Depositor comments: Rax cDNA
How to cite: pBS Rax (CC#5) was a gift from Connie Cepko (Addgene plasmid # 15138 ; http://n2t.net/addgene:15138 ; RRID:Addgene_15138)
