[The description below was written by a language model from this plasmid's Addgene catalogue record.]
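Description:
pBS Rax (CC#5) is a bacterial cloning plasmid that carries a mouse Rax cDNA of about 1.7 kb in the pBluescript KS+ backbone (about 3 kb without the insert). It is maintained in E. coli as a high-copy plasmid under ampicillin selection. Although the catalogue lists the vector type as bacterial expression, pBluescript is a general-purpose phagemid cloning vector, and the record names no dedicated promoter for producing the protein. No tags, fusions or reporters are recorded either. The insert was introduced by restriction enzyme cloning, but the sites used are not stated. No feature table accompanies the entry, so the element layout cannot be confirmed beyond what the backbone name implies.

Rax (also known as Rx) encodes a paired-type homeobox transcription factor. According to the title of the associated publication, it is expressed in the anterior neural fold and the developing retina. The listed sequencing primers are T7 at the 5′ end and T3 at the 3′ end, consistent with the opposing phage promoters that flank the pBluescript polylinker. This suggests that the cDNA's 5′ end lies toward the T7 side, although the orientation is not stated explicitly. In vectors of this kind, the flanking promoters allow in vitro transcription of either strand from linearised template. A clone like this is therefore commonly used to make sense or antisense riboprobes for in situ hybridisation, or as a source of the cDNA for subcloning into expression vectors. The record itself gives no intended use beyond describing the plasmid as the Rax cDNA.
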