>Addgene plasmid #15138 | pBS Rax (CC#5) | addgene partial sequence | sequence record 21652 | T7 5'-TAATACGACTCACTATAGGG-3'
GGCGGCCGCTCTAGAACTAGTGGATCCCCCGGGCTGCAGGAATTCGATATCAAGCTTATCGATACCGTCC
GAGCTCGGATCCACTAGTAACGGCCGCCAGTGTGCTCTAAAGGCACCAAAGCTCCAGTTACCCTGAGGCT
AAACTTGCAGCTCCAGCAGCGGGTCCGTTAATCGCTGGCCCAGCGCTTGCCCACCTCCTGAGCCGTTGCC
CAAGCCGGTTGCCCGCCGAGTTTAGCTTTGGACAGACCGATCCACCGAGTTTAGCTTTGGACCGACCCAT
CCATTTGCTCACGTTCTAGAAGTGCACACTTGAGGGGGTGGAGGAGGAGAAGGGAACCGGGCATCGAGCT
CCAGTTTGCAAAGTGCACTCCCTCCTCTCCATGCACCTGCCGGGCTGCGCGCCAGCCATGGCGGACGGGA
GCTTCTCGCTCGCTGGCCACCTGCTCCGCAGCCCGGGCGGGAGCACGTCGCGTTTGCACAGCATCGAAGC
CATCCTGGGCTTTACCAAGGAAGACGGCATCCTAGACACCTTTCCTGCAGAGAGGAGCTCCAGGAGCTCG
AAAGAGCGGGATCCCAGGCTGGGCGCGCAGCCTGCCTGCCCCAAGGCGCCAGCCGGAGGCTCCGAGTCTT
CCCCACCAGCAGCCCCGGGATTCGTCCCGGAGTACGAAGCTACTAGGCCCTGCTACCCCAAGGAGCAAGG
AGAAGCACGTCCGAGCCCAGGACTC
